Addgene plasmid #196803: pGG-PIP65
Purpose: Contains ATG8A promoter
Depositing lab: Marc Somssich. Depositing organization: University of Melbourne. Publication: Resolving spatially distinct phytohormone response zones in Arabidopsis thaliana roots colonized by Fusarium oxysporum. Calabria J, Wang L, Rast-Somssich MI, Chen HW, Watt M, Persson S, Andersen TG, Idnurm A, Somssich M. J Exp Bot. 2025 Jan 17:erae516. doi: 10.1093/jxb/erae516. PubMed 39823275.
Backbone
  Vector backbone: pGGA000
  Total vector size (bp): 4095
  Vector type: GreenGate (GG) Entry Vector
Growth in bacteria
  Bacterial resistance: Ampicillin, 100 μg/mL
  Growth temperature: 37°C
  Growth strain: DH5alpha
  Copy number: High Copy
Gene/Insert
  Gene/Insert name: AUTOPHAGY-RELATED 8A (alt names: ATG8A; AT4G21980)
  Species: A. thaliana (mustard weed)
  Insert size (bp): 1408
Terms and licenses: Academic/Nonprofit Terms; Industry Terms: Not Available to Industry
Depositor comments: Please visit https://doi.org/10.1101/2022.12.20.521292 for bioRxiv preprint.
How to cite: pGG-PIP65 was a gift from Marc Somssich (Addgene plasmid # 196803 ; http://n2t.net/addgene:196803 ; RRID:Addgene_196803)
