[The description below was written by a language model from this plasmid's Addgene catalogue record and pLannotate feature annotations shown in this document.]
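Description:
pGG-PIP65 is a GreenGate entry vector built on the pGGA000 backbone, the module position that in the GreenGate Golden Gate cloning system holds plant promoter parts. It is a small (about 4.1 kb) high-copy E. coli plasmid, replicated from a ColE1/pUC-type origin and selected with ampicillin through the bla β-lactamase gene and its native promoter. It carries no plant selection marker, T-DNA borders or plant replication functions, so it serves purely as a bacterial cloning intermediate rather than a transformation vector.

The payload is a 1,408 bp fragment from Arabidopsis thaliana described as the promoter of AUTOPHAGY-RELATED 8A (ATG8A, AT4G21980). The automated annotation does not label the insert itself. An unannotated stretch of roughly the right length lies between the SP6 and T7 phage promoters, which is where the fragment presumably sits. The surrounding region also contains remnants of the lac cloning cassette: a CAP binding site, lac promoter and operator, and fragments of lacI and lacZα. Short bom and rop fragments are also detected; these are backbone leftovers with no functional role in the design.

In typical GreenGate use, type IIS restriction digestion releases such a promoter module with defined overhangs. It is then ligated in a single reaction with tag, coding sequence, terminator and resistance modules into a plant binary destination vector. This allows ATG8A regulatory sequence to drive a reporter or gene of interest in planta. The associated work concerns spatially resolved phytohormone responses in Arabidopsis roots colonised by Fusarium oxysporum, but the record does not state which downstream constructs this module was used to build.
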