Features (pLannotate 1.2.2; 12 found; start..end, strand, type, name):
     96..200     +  promoter       AmpR promoter: bla
    201..1061    +  CDS            AmpR: β-lactamase; bla; confers resistance to ampicillin, carbenicillin, and related antibiotics
   1232..1820    +  rep_origin     ori: high-copy-number ColE1/pMB1/pBR322/pUC origin of replication
   2003..2095    +  CDS            lacI (fragment): lac repressor; lacI; The lac repressor binds to the lac operator to inhibit transcription in E. coli. This inhibition can be relieved by adding lactose or isopropyl-β-D-thiogalactopyranoside (IPTG).
   2108..2129    +  protein_bind   CAP binding site: CAP binding activates transcription in the presence of cAMP. E. coli catabolite activator protein
   2144..2174    +  promoter       lac promoter: promoter for the E. coli lac operon
   2182..2198    +  protein_bind   lac operator: The lac repressor binds to the lac operator to inhibit transcription in E. coli. This inhibition can be relieved by adding lactose or isopropyl-β-D-thiogalactopyranoside (IPTG). lac repressor encoded by lacI
   2212..2230    +  promoter       SP6 promoter: promoter for bacteriophage SP6 RNA polymerase
   3680..3698    -  promoter       T7 promoter: promoter for bacteriophage T7 RNA polymerase
   3700..3852    +  CDS            lacZα (fragment): LacZα fragment of β-galactosidase; lacZ fragment
   3858..3957    -  misc_feature   bom (fragment): basis of mobility region from pBR322
   4059..1       -  CDS            rop (fragment) (across the origin): Rop protein, which maintains plasmids at low copy number; rop
>Addgene plasmid #196803 | pGG-PIP65 | addgene full sequence | sequence record 396375 | Addgene NGS Result
GACGAAAGGGCCTCGTGATACGCCTATTTTTATAGGTTAATGTCATGATAATAATGGTTTCTTAGACGTC
AGGTGGCACTTTTCGGGGAAATGTGCGCGGAACCCCTATTTGTTTATTTTTCTAAATACATTCAAATATG
TATCCGCTCATGAGACAATAACCCTGATAAATGCTTCAATAATATTGAAAAAGGAAGAGTATGAGTATTC
AACATTTCCGTGTCGCCCTTATTCCCTTTTTTGCGGCATTTTGCCTTCCTGTTTTTGCTCACCCAGAAAC
GCTGGTGAAAGTAAAAGATGCTGAAGATCAGTTGGGTGCACGAGTGGGTTACATCGAACTGGATCTCAAC
AGCGGTAAGATCCTTGAGAGTTTTCGCCCCGAAGAACGTTTTCCAATGATGAGCACTTTTAAAGTTCTGC
TATGTGGCGCGGTATTATCCCGTATTGACGCCGGGCAAGAGCAACTCGGTCGCCGCATACACTATTCTCA
GAATGACTTGGTTGAGTACTCACCAGTCACAGAAAAGCATCTTACGGATGGCATGACAGTAAGAGAATTA
TGCAGTGCTGCCATAACCATGAGTGATAACACTGCGGCCAACTTACTTCTGACAACGATCGGAGGACCGA
AGGAGCTAACCGCTTTTTTGCACAACATGGGGGATCATGTAACTCGCCTTGATCGTTGGGAACCGGAGCT
GAATGAAGCCATACCAAACGACGAGCGTGACACCACGATGCCTGTAGCAATGGCAACAACGTTGCGCAAA
CTATTAACTGGCGAACTACTTACTCTAGCTTCCCGGCAACAATTAATAGACTGGATGGAGGCGGATAAAG
TTGCAGGACCACTTCTGCGCTCGGCCCTTCCGGCTGGCTGGTTTATTGCTGATAAATCTGGAGCCGGTGA
GCGTGGCTCTCGAGGTATCATTGCAGCACTGGGGCCAGATGGTAAGCCCTCCCGTATCGTAGTTATCTAC
ACGACGGGGAGTCAGGCAACTATGGATGAACGAAATAGACAGATCGCTGAGATAGGTGCCTCACTGATTA
AGCATTGGTAACTGTCAGACCAAGTTTACTCATATATACTTTAGATTGATTTAAAACTTCATTTTTAATT
TAAAAGGATCTAGGTGAAGATCCTTTTTGATAATCTCATGACCAAAATCCCTTAACGTGAGTTTTCGTTC
CACTGAGCGTCAGACCCCGTAGAAAAGATCAAAGGATCTTCTTGAGATCCTTTTTTTCTGCGCGTAATCT
GCTGCTTGCAAACAAAAAAACCACCGCTACCAGCGGTGGTTTGTTTGCCGGATCAAGAGCTACCAACTCT
TTTTCCGAAGGTAACTGGCTTCAGCAGAGCGCAGATACCAAATACTGTTCTTCTAGTGTAGCCGTAGTTA
GGCCACCACTTCAAGAACTCTGTAGCACCGCCTACATACCTCGCTCTGCTAATCCTGTTACCAGTGGCTG
CTGCCAGTGGCGATAAGTCGTGTCTTACCGGGTTGGACTCAAGACGATAGTTACCGGATAAGGCGCAGCG
GTCGGGCTGAACGGGGGGTTCGTGCACACAGCCCAGCTTGGAGCGAACGACCTACACCGAACTGAGATAC
CTACAGCGTGAGCTATGAGAAAGCGCCACGCTTCCCGAAGGGAGAAAGGCGGACAGGTATCCGGTAAGCG
GCAGGGTCGGAACAGGAGAGCGCACGAGGGAGCTTCCAGGGGGAAACGCCTGGTATCTTTATAGTCCTGT
CGGGTTTCGCCACCTCTGACTTGAGCGTCGATTTTTGTGATGCTCGTCAGGGGGGCGGAGCCTATGGAAA
AACGCCAGCAACGCGGCCTTTTTACGGTTCCTGGCCTTTTGCTGGCCTTTTGCTCACATGTTCTTTCCTG
CGTTATCCCCTGATTCTGTGGATAACCGTATTACCGCCTTTGAGTGAGCTGATACCGCTCGCCGCAGCCG
AACGACCGAGCGCAGCGAGTCAGTGAGCGAGGAAGCGGAAGAGCGCCCAATACGCAAACCGCCTCTCCCC
GCGCGTTGGCCGATTCATTAATGCAGCTGGCACGACAGGTTTCCCGACTGGAAAGCGGGCAGTGAGCGCA
ACGCAATTAATGTGAGTTAGCTCACTCATTAGGCACCCCAGGCTTTACACTTTATGCTTCCGGCTCGTAT
GTTGTGTGGAATTGTGAGCGGATAACAATTTCACACGAGCTATTTAGGTGACACTATAGAAGTGAAGCTT
GGTCTCAACCTTTAGCAGTGCTTAGTGAGCTTAAATTATAGTTTAGCAAAACAAAATGGCATATACTTTG
GAACCTTTGAATGTGAGAAATTTGAAAGCACTCTCGATCTCTTCACCATTTTGGCCTCGACCAAGAGAGA
AAAATGTAGCGAATAATGTTAACATTTTTGGTCCGACACAAGGTTAAGGGGCTCGTTCCATATTGCTCAC
TACCTTTCACTTTTCAATGTTATATAGCAACTAGACATGGTGTTACTAGGGGAATGGGGTATATGTATCT
GTTATCTATTTCGGTGTGTTGATTTAATTTTTTACTTCGTGTATTCTTGAACCAATCTGCAACTGAAAAA
GTTGTATTTGAATTTGGATTAATTCGTTTCGTTGCTAAATATCCATTTCAAGATATACATAATAAATATA
TTAGTTAATTTACTATGGTAAGATATATTTTCAAGAATGAAGTTGTATAAATAAAAATACTTGTTTCGAT
AATTTTCAGTTTTATTCACGTCGGTACTATCTCACCCGTACTAAATTTGAATTGCCGACAAACAAAAAAA
ATGTCAAGTTCGGTTGGATTTTTTATTTTGTTTGGATCTACTCAATATATAAATAGTACCAATCACACTA
TAAACGAAATTTACTCATCTTTCCTTGGCCCTAGCAACGGTTCATGATAATCATTCTTTCTTTTTACAAT
TTACTTTTTCGAAATAAAAAATTGTAGTAAAATTACAGTTTCAACTAAAAAAAAATCTTGTACAGAGGTG
CCACAAAAATGCAATTCAATTTTATATAAAAATACAACGACAACAAATTTGTTACTTTGTCAAAGCGGAT
TATTTGGCACGAAAAATTCGTGCGGAACCGCTACATATCATTTTTGTAAATAATTTTCTTCAAAATTGGC
TCGTTTGAGTCATAAATAACACCTGATGACAAAAAAAAAAAAAAAATTTTTTTGTTACTTTGTAAACTTT
TGCTAACCAAAGCCTATATAAAGGCCCAATTAGCCCAAAACGACACAAAAATGTGTGAAGAAATAAACAG
ATGGTGGTGACGTAAGACAAGTGTAAGAGATTTCTTGTAATCCAATCAACAAATAATAATAAACGAATTC
CAAGTGGTTTACTTATTCCAGAAACAGTTCCGTGTAGGCAACCATTAGGAAAACCCTAACTAAATTCCAT
TATTAATTTCTTTTATAATCCCTTTCTCTTGACATTGACTTCTCTCTCTCGATTCTTCTTCTCCAGTTTC
AATCAAACTCAATTTCTTCTCAACGAACCCTAATTTCCAACAAATCGGATTCAGTTTCTTCTTCGGGTAT
GTTTCTTCTCACCAATAAATTCGAGATCTTTTAGGGTTTTCTGGGTTTGTTTCTCCCCCGATCTAGCAGA
CGATCGAGTTTATTAATTAACATGAGACCGAATTCTCGCCCTATAGTGAGTCGTATTACCTGGCCGTCGT
TTTACAACGTCGTGACTGGGAAAACCCTGGCGTTACCCAACTTAATCGCCTTGCAGCACATCCCCCTTTC
GCCAGCTGGCGTAATAGCGAAGAGGCCCGCACCGATCGCCCTTCCCAACAGTTGCGCAGCCTGAATGGCG
AATGGCGCCTGATGCGGTATTTTCTCCTTACGCATCTGTGCGGTATTTCACACCGCATATGGTGCACTCT
CAGTACAATCTGCTCTGATGCCGCATAGTTAAGCCAGCCCCGACACCCGCCAACACCCGCTGACGCGCCC
TGACGGGCTTGTCTGCTCCCGGCATCCGCTTACAGACAAGCTGTGACCGTCTCCGGGAGCTGCATGTGTC
AGAGGTTTTCACCGTCATCACCGAAACGCGCGA
